>Addgene plasmid #156413 | JDW 771 (pTol2-kdrl:EYFP-hsKRAS4B-WT-ac/Y) | addgene full sequence | sequence record 308710 | Addgene NGS Result
GTGTGTGTGTGTGTGTGTGTGTGTGTGTGTGTGTGTGTGTGTGTGTGTGTGTGTGTGTGTGTGTGTGAGA
AAGAGAGAGAGAGAGAGATAATATGTGCAGTAATTTAAAAACACTTGGAATGAGTTATGTAACTTAAAAA
AATCAACCCATGATGTATGTGATGTATGATACGTATTAACTCTTTTTAAATCAAATTTCCAGTAAATTCT
TATTAAATCGATCATATTCTTATTATAGTAGGCCATACTTTTTAATAGCAGTTCAAGTAAAACTTTACAA
TAAAGTTGTATTAGTAATGCATTCACTAACACGAACAGACCATGAACAATACATTTAATTGTTTGTTTAT
GCTAGTTAGTGAAAATACAGTTGTTCATTCTTAGTTAATTAACTCTGTATTAAGTAATGTTAAAAAAGAG
GAATTTGTGTCTTATGCATTAGTAAATGTTGAACTGATTAGTAAATGCTGTATTGGTTTTGTTTATGTTA
GTAAATACAGTCAACAATAAAACCTTATTATAAAGTGTGACCAGAGTTCTGTATTTTCAGTCTACTATAG
TGCATATTTCATGTTTTTTACTTTGATGGGTATAAAAATGTTATGATGTATTTCTTGTTTCTGTTGGTCT
TGTGTTGGTATGTTCCTAATAACTCTATGCAAGTCATTTAGCCTGAATAAGTAGATAGCCTATCGATTTA
GTTAAATCAGTACACGTAGCTTTACGAGTATCGCTGCAGGGTTACTATGGTGACGTTGCGTCCTTCCGTC
CTCGCTTCACTCATATAAAGCCTTCGAGAGGGAAAAGCCCAGTAGAAAAGTCAGAGGTATAGTGGGATGG
TGTGAAGATAGATAAATGGCTGTTACACCTTCACTACATAGTGTAGAAGCCGAATTCGACCCAAGTTTGT
ACAAAAAAGCAGGCTAAGCCACCATGGTGAGCAAGGGCGAGGAGCTGTTCACCGGGGTGGTGCCCATCCT
GGTCGAGCTGGACGGCGACGTAAACGGCCACAAGTTCAGCGTGTCCGGCGAGGGCGAGGGCGATGCCACC
TACGGCAAGCTGACCCTGAAGTTCATCTGCACCACCGGCAAGCTGCCCGTGCCCTGGCCCACCCTCGTGA
CCACCTTCGGCTACGGCCTGCAGTGCTTCGCCCGCTACCCCGACCACATGAAGCAGCACGACTTCTTCAA
GTCCGCCATGCCCGAAGGCTACGTCCAGGAGCGCACCATCTTCTTCAAGGACGACGGCAACTACAAGACC
CGCGCCGAGGTGAAGTTCGAGGGCGACACCCTGGTGAACCGCATCGAGCTGAAGGGCATCGACTTCAAGG
AGGACGGCAACATCCTGGGGCACAAGCTGGAGTACAACTACAACAGCCACAACGTCTATATCATGGCCGA
CAAGCAGAAGAACGGCATCAAGGTGAACTTCAAGATCCGCCACAACATCGAGGACGGCAGCGTGCAGCTC
GCCGACCACTACCAGCAGAACACCCCCATCGGCGACGGCCCCGTGCTGCTGCCCGACAACCACTACCTGA
GCTACCAGTCCGCCCTGAGCAAAGACCCCAACGAGAAGCGCGATCACATGGTCCTGCTGGAGTTCGTGAC
CGCCGCCGGGATCACTCTCGGCATGGACGAGCTGTACAAGTCCGGACTCAGATCCACC
[564 nt withheld, positions 1669-2232]
TAAGACCCAGCTTTCTTGTACAAAGTGGGGGATCCAGACATGATAAGATACATTGATGAGTTTGGACAAA
CCACAACTAGAATGCAGTGAAAAAAATGCTTTATTTGTGAAATTTGTGATGCTATTGCTTTATTTGTAAC
CATTATAAGCTGCAATAAACAAGTTAACAACAACAATTGCATTCATTTTATGTTTCAGGTTCAGGGGGAG
GTGTGGGAGGTTTTTTCCAACTTTATTATACATAGTTGATAATTCACTGGCCGTCGTTTTACGGTACCAT
TAATAGTGTGCATTCAGTGCAGGATGTTATGTATTTATTTTCTGTAGTGCAAACTTTTTCAAAGAATTTT
CCAGTCTAAGCTTTTCAGTCAAGAAAAAAAAAAAGCGATTGATTATCTGTGATATTTAAAAAAATTAGCT
CTTAAATCTGGTGAACCAAGTGGCCACAACACATTAAATACTGACGTTCTACAGCCATGTAGCTTCATCT
GGTCTGGTTTGTTTTGGCAGGCACTTATTTTCCGGTGATAGTTGGCCACAAGAGTATTGTCTGAGCCATT
CAGTGCTAGACTGTCATTCTCAGGTCAGAGTCCACCCCGCTGATTCTGCTGACAACACTGTTCCCACCAT
GAGATAATGCCATTCCAGAGAGATCCATTTGTAAGCCCCTCTTTCTGCAGCACAGGTATATAACCAGGGG
TCTGCCTCCACTAAGGCCGGCACACATCATTTGGGGATCTTTGTACTGTACTAGCCTCTATTAGCCTCCT
ACTTGCGTTCAGTTCACATCTTTTGTTCATCAGGTGCAATAAGTTACAGTAAGGAGTTACCAGGTCTGAC
AACATGGTGAGCAAGGGCGAGGAGCTGTTCACCGGGGTGGTGCCCATCCTGGTCGAGCTGGACGGCGACG
TAAACGGCCACAAGTTCAGCGTGTCCGGCGAGGGCGAGGGCGATGCCACCTACGGCAAGCTGACCCTGAA
GCTGATCTGCACCACCGGCAAGCTGCCCGTGCCCTGGCCCACCCTCGTGACCACCCTGGGCTACGGCCTG
CAGTGCTTCGCCCGCTACCCCGACCACATGAAGCAGCACGACTTCTTCAAGTCCGCCATGCCCGAAGGCT
ACGTCCAGGAGCGCACCATCTTCTTCAAGGACGACGGCAACTACAAGACCCGCGCCGAGGTGAAGTTCGA
GGGCGACACCCTGGTGAACCGCATCGAGCTGAAGGGCATCGACTTCAAGGAGGACGGCAACATCCTGGGG
CACAAGCTGGAGTACAACTACAACAGCCACAACGTCTATATCACCGCCGACAAGCAGAAGAACGGCATCA
AGGCCAACTTCAAGATCCGCCACAACATCGAGGACGGCGGCGTGCAGCTCGCCGACCACTACCAGCAGAA
CACCCCCATCGGCGACGGCCCCGTGCTGCTGCCCGACAACCACTACCTGAGCTACCAGTCCGCCCTGAGC
AAAGACCCCAACGAGAAGCGCGATCACATGGTCCTGCTGGAGTTCGTGACCGCCGCCGGGATCACTCTCG
GCATGGACGAGCTGTACAAGTAAAGCGGCCCGCTGATCAGCCTCGACTGTGCCTTCTAGTTGCCAGCCAT
CTGTTGTTTGCCCCTCCCCCGTGCCTTCCTTGACCCTGGAAGGTGCCACTCCCACTGTCCTTTCCTAATA
AAATGAGGAAATTGCATCGCATTGTCTGAGTAGGTGTCATTCTATTCTGGGGGGTGGGGTGGGGCAGGAC
AGCAAGGGGGAGGATTGGGAAGACAATAGCAGGCATGCTGGGGAGAGATCGCCGCCACCGCGGTGGGTAC
CATCGATGATGATCCAGACATGATAAGATACATTGATGAGTTTGGACAAACCACAACTAGAATGCAGTGA
AAAAAATGCTTTATTTGTGAAATTTGTGATGCTATTGCTTTATTTGTAACCATTATAAGCTGCAATAAAC
AAGTTAACAACAACAATTGCATTCATTTTATGTTTCAGGTTCAGGGGGAGGTGTGGGAGGTTTTTTAAAG
CAAGTAAAACCTCTACAAATGTGGTATGGCTGATTATGATCCTCTAGATCAGATCTGCGAAGATACGGCC
ACGGGTGCTCTTGATCCTGTGGCTGATTTTGGACTGTGCTGCTCGCAGCTGCTGATGAATCACATACTTC
CTCCATTTTCTTCCACTGATTGACTGTTATAATTTCCCTAATTTCCAGGTCAAGGTGCTGTGCATTGTGG
TAATAGATGTGACATGACGTCACTTCCAAAGGACCAATGAACATGTCTGACCAATTTCATATAATGTGAA
AACGATTTTCATAGGCAGAATAAATAACATTTAAATTAAACTGGGCATCAGCGCAATTCAATTGGTTTGG
TAATAGCAAGGGAAAATAGAATGAAGTGATCTCCAAAAAATAAGTACTTTTTGACTGTAAATAAAATTGT
AAGGAGTAAAAAGTACTTTTTTTTCTAAAAAAATGTAATTAAGTAAAAGTAAAAGTATTGATTTTTAATT
GTACTCAAGTAAAGTAAAAATCCCCAAAAATAATACTTAAGTACAGTAATCAAGTAAAATTACTCAAGTA
CTTTACACCTCTGGTTCTTGACCCCCTACCTTCAGCAAGCCCAGCAGATCCACTAGTTCTAGAGCGGCCG
CCACCGCGGTGGAGCTCCAGCTTTTGTTCCCTTTAGTGAGGGTTAATTGCGCGCTTGGCGTAATCATGGT
CATAGCTGTTTCCTGTGTGAAATTGTTATCCGCTCACAATTCCACACAACATACGAGCCGGAAGCATAAA
GTGTAAAGCCTGGGGTGCCTAATGAGTGAGCTAACTCACATTAATTGCGTTGCGCTCACTGCCCGCTTTC
CAGTCGGGAAACCTGTCGTGCCAGCTGCATTAATGAATCGGCCAACGCGCGGGGAGAGGCGGTTTGCGTA
TTGGGCGCTCTTCCGCTTCCTCGCTCACTGACTCGCTGCGCTCGGTCGTTCGGCTGCGGCGAGCGGTATC
AGCTCACTCAAAGGCGGTAATACGGTTATCCACAGAATCAGGGGATAACGCAGGAAAGAACATGTGAGCA
AAAGGCCAGCAAAAGGCCAGGAACCGTAAAAAGGCCGCGTTGCTGGCGTTTTTCCATAGGCTCCGCCCCC
CTGACGAGCATCACAAAAATCGACGCTCAAGTCAGAGGTGGCGAAACCCGACAGGACTATAAAGATACCA
GGCGTTTCCCCCTGGAAGCTCCCTCGTGCGCTCTCCTGTTCCGACCCTGCCGCTTACCGGATACCTGTCC
GCCTTTCTCCCTTCGGGAAGCGTGGCGCTTTCTCATAGCTCACGCTGTAGGTATCTCAGTTCGGTGTAGG
TCGTTCGCTCCAAGCTGGGCTGTGTGCACGAACCCCCCGTTCAGCCCGACCGCTGCGCCTTATCTGGTAA
CTATCGTCTTGAGTCCAACCCGGTAAGACACGACTTATCGCCACTGGCAGCAGCCACTGGTAACAGGATT
AGCAGAGCGAGGTATGTAGGCGGTGCTACAGAGTTCTTGAAGTGGTGGCCTAACTACGGCTACACTAGAA
GAACAGTATTTGGTATCTGCGCTCTGCTGAAGCCAGTTACCTTCGGAAAAAGAGTTGGTAGCTCTTGATC
CGGCAAACAAACCACCGCTGGTAGCGGTGGTTTTTTTGTTTGCAAGCAGCAGATTACGCGCAGAAAAAAA
GGATCTCAAGAAGATCCTTTGATCTTTTCTACGGGGTCTGACGCTCAGTGGAACGAAAACTCACGTTAAG
GCATTTTGGTCATGAGATTATCAAAAAGGATCTTCACCTAGATCCTTTTAAATTAAAAATGAAGTTTTAA
ATCAATCTAAAGTATATATGAGTAAACTTGGTCTGACAGTTACCAATGCTTAATCAGTGAGGCACCTATC
TCAGCGATCTGTCTATTTCGTTCATCCATAGTTGCCTGACTCCCCGTCGTGTAGATAACTACGATACGGG
AGGGCTTACCATCTGGCCCCAGTGCTGCAATGATACCGCGAGACCCACGCTCACCGGCTCCAGATTTATC
AGCAATAAACCAGCCAGCCGGAAGGGCCGAGCGCAGAAGTGGTCCTGCAACTTTATCCGCCTCCATCCAG
TCTATTAATTGTTGCCGGGAAGCTAGAGTAAGTAGTTCGCCAGTTAATAGTTTGCGCAACGTTGTTGCCA
TTGCTACAGGCATCGTGGTGTCACGCTCGTCGTTTGGTATGGCTTCATTCAGCTCCGGTTCCCAACGATC
AAGGCGAGTTACATGATCCCCCATGTTGTGCAAAAAAGCGGTTAGCTCCTTCGGTCCTCCGATCGTTGTC
AGAAGTAAGTTGGCCGCAGTGTTATCACTCATGGTTATGGCAGCACTGCATAATTCTCTTACTGTCATGC
CATCCGTAAGATGCTTTTCTGTGACTGGTGAGTACTCAACCAAGTCATTCTGAGAATAGTGTATGCGGCG
ACCGAGTTGCTCTTGCCCGGCGTCAATACGGGATAATACCGCGCCACATAGCAGAACTTTAAAAGTGCTC
ATCATTGGAAAACGTTCTTCGGGGCGAAAACTCTCAAGGATCTTACCGCTGTTGAGATCCAGTTCGATGT
AACCCACTCGTGCACCCAACTGATCTTCAGCATCTTTTACTTTCACCAGCGTTTCTGGGTGAGCAAAAAC
AGGAAGGCAAAATGCCGCAAAAAAGGGAATAAGGGCGACACGGAAATGTTGAATACTCATACTCTTCCTT
TTTCAATATTATTGAAGCATTTATCAGGGTTATTGTCTCATGAGCGGATACATATTTGAATGTATTTAGA
AAAATAAACAAATAGGGGTTCCGCGCACATTTCCCCGAAAAGTGCCACCTAAATTGTAAGCGTTAATATT
TTGTTAAAATTCGCGTTAAATTTTTGTTAAATCAGCTCATTTTTTAACCAATAGGCCGAAATCGGCAAAA
TCCCTTATAAATCAAAAGAATAGACCGAGATAGGGT
[37 nt withheld, positions 7239-7275]
AAAGAACGTGGACTCCAACGTCAAAGG
[32 nt withheld, positions 7303-7334]
GCTGGCTAAGAACTCATCAGCCTCCCCGGTCCATCTACCCACGTACCAATGCACCAATTGGCCACAATGA
CGGCTACTACATGGTGCCATTCCTTCCTCTTTATAGGAATGGAGACTACCTCCTGTCCAACAATGCTCTT
GGATACGAGTACGCCTACCTGTTGGACCCAGGTCATTGCACAACACCAGAAATGCCCTCTGATCTGCAAA
AGACGTGAATATCTGTTCAGACACCCATATCCACTCTGTTCCACACAGGTCAGAGGTTTGTCCAGGAGTT
CTTGACAGAGGTGTAAAAAGTACTCAAAAATTTTACTCAAGTGAAAGTACAAGTACTTAGGGAAAATTTT
ACTCAATTAAAAGTAAAAGTATCTGGCTAGAATCTTACTTGAGTAAAAGTAAAAAAGTACTCCATTAAAA
TTGTACTTGAGTATTAAGGAAGTAAAAGTAAAAGCAAGAAAGAAAACTAGAGATTCTTGTTTAAGCTTTT
AATCTCAAAAAACATTAAATGAAATGCATACAAGGTTTTATCCTGCTTTAGAACTGTTTGTATTTAATTA
TCAAACTATAAGACAGACAATCTAATGCCAGTACACGCTACTCAAAGTTGTAAAACCTCAGATTTAACTT
CAGTAGAAGCTGATTCTCAAAATTGTTAGTGTCAAGCCTAGCTCTTTTGGGGCTGAAAAGCAATCCTGCA
GTGCTGAAAAGCCTCTCACAGGCAGCCGATGCGGGAAGAGGTGTATTAGTCTTGATAGAGAGGCTGCAAA
TAGCAGGAAACGTGAGCAGAGACTCCCTGGTGTCTGAAACACAGGCCAGATGGGCCCTCGAGCAGGAAAC
AGCTATGACCATGATTACGCCAAGCTATCAACTTTGTATAGAAAAGTTGGCTCCGAATTCGGCGCGCCAG
CTTTTTCTTTTATTTAAAATTAAATGTAATATATTCACAAATAAAAAAAAACAACTAATTTACAACTATT
TAAACTAAATGAGCCATTTTGGTGAAAAGATTTTGATATAAATTATAAAAAAAAAAGTTTTAACAAATTT
AATTCACGATCATCCAAGTTAACTGAATAATTGCTGTTTGTGAATCGGCAGCCGTTCATTTTCACTGAGC
AATGTTATTTTATTTAAACAGACCCTATACACAGATTTTACAACATATGATTTAAAAAATGTATAAACGA
GATATATGATTAATATAGGCTTCTTGGCATTGGTCAGGGACCCATAATTCCCTGGGGCCCTAGGCGGCTG
CTAACTTTGATTATTGATTAAGTCCGCTCCTGCTAGTATGTTCATTTGTGCGTCCATAAAAGGCTAATTT
AAACATGTTTAAAATTGTATTAACTACATTGACCAATTATTTTAATTTATTAAACATTTCTACATTTCCC
AGACCACAGATTGAAACCCCCAACAGTATTAAATAGATACTTAATACAGGCAAGTAAAATCATTATTAAT
TATAATTATTAGGCCTAATTAATACATGTATTATTATTTAAAAAAAATCTAATTTATATTAAAGTTAATA
AAACAAAAGACTAATACAAGGACAGACCTTTGGCCTTCTGCTCTTCTGTAATTGAAGTGCCAACACGTTT
GGTGACAGCCCAGTTCCACAACTGGATGGCGATTTCCTCCAGCTACAAAAACAACTAAATTATTAAATAT
TGAACCACAATTACCTGATTTCTGTGTAAGATGTTAACTTAAAATACGAAATAATATATATTTATGTCGA
GAACAAAATAAAGACGTCATGTCTTCAAAACACAACGCTACAAGATCCCTGGGGGCTTCCGTAGATTTCA
AAAGAAGTGTATTTTCCACACCTGTGAATCCTGTAGTTTTGCAGCTTCATCTAGAGTTAAAATCTCCTTG
AAGAGGGAATCAATCACTTCATCCAAGTCTGAATGGCTCTGTCTGTGGAGGAGTTTCTCTGACAGGTCTG
TGAAAGGAACGTCAAACCACGAAATATCTTCACATAACCTGTTAAATTACTTACAAAAGGTAAGTTGAAA
CTGTTATTTGTCATTATATTAATATCACTTAAAATATGTAAGATAAATAATTGTTTTGTAAAAAAACACA
ATAGCTCATCTCATAGTAAATAACTTACACAATAGCGTATCTTTTATACATTGAATTGACTGGTACCACA
TATCTTTCTTTTACCGCAAACGTACCTTTTACTTCGACAGCAAACTGCTCCATATTATATTTTGTGTATC
TAAAAAATCTGAAGTAATTTTAAAAAGTTGTATTTTGTATGAAGTTTCTGTGTGACTGGAAAAAAACCAA
CGCTGCCCCTCGCGACCGCTCCCCGCCAAAACACGCACGAGGACGCGCTTCAGCCGGAGTGTAATACCGC
TGAGTGACCGCAAGGTGGTGTCTCACACACGGTTTTTAACTTGCTGTTACTCATCATGTCTCCCTAAAAT
ATTTCATTCAGGTTCACACAATTTATTTGGCGTGGTGAAGCCAAGATTAATAATCCAGCCTCATTAATAT
TAACAACTACAATCATTTTGCTATTTGGACATCACTCATATGCTATAAAATTGCATGTGTCTGTATATAA
TAACTGCTATTTGATTGTAACTTAAGTAACTGAGGTTTACTTAAAGTAATGCAATTATGTGATTGTAATG
CAAAAATGTGCATCTTTTGTAAAGCTGCATTGAAACAATAATTACTGTAAAAAGCTCTGTACAAATAAAC
TTAAATTTAATATTTAGTTACATTATAGCGCACAATTTCCACTATATTAAATGCACTTTTATTATAAATA
GTAATAGAATATAAAAATGAAATATAAAAGCCTCAGAAACAAGCGCTCTAAATAATATTTTAAGATAAAT
GGAGAACTAGGCCTGCTCTTTTGATATTCAGAATTTCCGTGTTGAAAGGTCTGGCCCATTACATAGTATA
ATAGCATTGTTTAAACATAATATTCATCACCTTCTGCTAGTTAAAACCTCATTCACCCCATAGAAAGTAT
GTGCTGATAACGCTGAGCTTTTTGTTTTAACAGGGGAGGTCATTGTTGAGCTGAAGGAAAGAGCTCAAGC
TGCGTACACAGAATGGTTTGTGAAGTCTCTTATTGTGTTCACGGCACTAGATTCAAAAATAAGATGTCTT
AAAAGCCCACTCCTCTGCATGCTCGGCTTCCAGCAATTGTTTCTGCCTGAGTCTTATCTAGCCACCGTAC
TGGTCTGAGGGAAATGTGATCAGTTCAGAGGGCTTGATTGCACAGGAGAACGAAAAAAACAAACATGATC
CTTGTGACATGCGGTCAGAGAGATGGACACAAGATTTCCTAAAGTCTGCAACATAAATAATATTAAAATA
ATAATAAACAGGCGTATTTATACATCTGTGCCAGGTTTAAAAATATTTCATCTCACAGTTAGACTTGGGT
ATGAAAGGTCAATGCTAGGCCGAATATTGTGTATTCGAGAAATATCTCTGTAAAACATCTGCTGCCAAAC
CTGAAGACATAACCTGAAATGTATTGTCTGTAAATGCTTTGGAAATAAAGAAAAAGGTAAAAAATTACTA
GCTTTTATTTTACAAGAATTTATCTCTTAATCTTTCTAATTCAAAAACTAAATGTTGCAATTTACTGCAT
AATACACTTTACATGGTGGCTTTTATCAGCATTTAAATCTGCATTTAAATCTGTTAACATTAAATACCAA
TGAACATCTGTAATCTAAAATTATATACTTCAATGAAAAAAAAATCAGGGATCAATTACTTTGGATTGCA
TTCCTAGTTGACAAATTCAAAGCATTTTTTTCAACACATCCCACTATTTCTAAAATATCAGCCACTACCA
AATGGTTGATATGGTAAAAGTAACAGAATTAATACATATACTATGAAAAATCAGAAAATATAAAGTGTAA
GACCTATTTATTTAAAAACCTAATAAAAATAAATCCTTTAAATTATTCATTCATTCATTTTCTTGTTGGC
TTAGTCCCTTTATTAATCTAGGTTCGCCACAGCGGAATGAACCGCCAACTTATCCAGCACATTTTTATGC
AGCGGATGCCCTTCCAGATGCAACCCATCTCTGGGAAACATCCACAAACACTCATTCACACACACTCAGA
CACTATGGACAATTTAGCCAACCCAATTCACCTGTACCGCATGTCTTTGGATTGTGGGGGAAACCGTAGC
ACCCGGAGTAAACCCACGCGAATGCAGGGAGAACATGCAAACTCCACACAAAAACGCCAACTGAGCCGAG
AATCGAACCAGCGACCCAGCAACCTTCTTGTTGTGAGGCAACAGCACTACCTACTGCGCCACTGCTTCGC
CCACATTTAAATTAGTTATTTATTTATTTTAAACATTTATTTAAAGATTTGCAATGCCAGAACAGTGGTA
TAAGTGTCTCATGTCATCATATACAATAACATAACTATTTATTATACTTTCGTCTATCGGGTAGTAATTC
AAGTCTTTTGTGAAGGGTAAAATGAACAAAATAATAATAAAAATAGTCTTTCAAGATACATTCTCCAAAC
TTCTCATAGAGGGTTTCAGATATACCAGAAATCATATCTAATCATAAGACTTAAGTCCTAAGTCAGTTTT
TCTAAGGGTAAGAAAATGGCAATCTGATTTATCCACATATTGATGGAAGGAATGTTAGGAGAGGACAATA
AATTATTTTACAATAAAAATATTTTAGTCACCAAACATATTTAGACATTGAAAGGTAATGCAATTAAATT
CAAAACAATTTCAACTAAAATTGAAAAAAAATTGCTTCTTTTGATTTTTCCTCTTTTAAATATGTATTTA
ATATTTTTCTATAACATATAAATTGTGGTGTACTAGTTTTTGGGCCGTCATTGTAGGTTATTTTGTCAGA
TAAGCTCCAGATTTGGCTTCAGCACTGACTAATAATGTGTATGCACAAATATAATATTGTATAGCTTCAC
TTAAAAAATATTAATTCAAAAGATTGATTTGTGAGGGGTGCACTCATATATGCTGAGCACTGTGTAGATA
AAAGGATATGAATGGACAATGCATTGCCGTACGTTGCGGGGAGCATATCCACGTTTGTAGCATCAAAAAG
ACAAACAGTCTGTGGTGCATCCACACACCATGGGGTGCTGGAAGGTGAAAGAAGCCCCATGATTATTTAC
TCTGATATAAAATTAGCTGCACATCCTGTTTCTGAAGTAAAAAAAAAACTGTAAATATTTTTCCAGTGTA
TTTTGAATGCTATGTAATCAGACAATGCAACGTTGCACCTTGATTTAAAAAAATTGTGATGCAAAAATTT
ACTAAGAAACATTTCATATTAATTTTCTGTTAGTTAAACACTAACACAATAAGCCTGATTCTTGCTAGAA
GTGTGATTCTAAAGTGATCGTAGTTATATTGTCCAGATATTAAGTCTATAATAAACAAGACAAAAGAAGA
CACTTTTAAATAGTACCAAATGCTATTAATGTTACAGTTTACTCAATAAATATATTAAAAATAAGTTTTT
GTGATACAATAAAAATTATTTTTGTGATCAAGAAGAGATTATTGGACTGTACAATATTTTTGCGTACAGT
ATCTTAAATTTAAAAAATATATATATAATAAAAAATATTGTTTTTTTTTTACAGTTTGTTTTGATATGGA
ATACTTTTAGTCTACTTTATATTTTGATGTAGTGCATAATTCATCTTTTTTTTTCTTAGAGTATAATAAG
GATAAGTTGCGGGTTCATTCCACTTTTGCGACCCCAGATTAATAAAGGGACTAAGCCAAAAAGCAAATAT
TGATTCATTCATTCATTTTCTAACACTAAATCTGATTTTTGCTAGAAAGGCTATGCTAAAGTGATTCTAG
TTTAAGTGATGTTGTGCAGATATTAAGTCTATAATAAACAAGATAAAATAATATCTTAAATATTTTAATA
AATATTCATTCATTAATTTCCCTTTAGCTTACTCCCTTATTTATAAGGGTTCGCTACAGCGGAATGAACC
CTCTTCAATAAATACATTACAAATATTTTTATTTGTTGTAGAAGAGATAATAGTACTGTGCGTGTGTGTG
TGTGTGTGAGAGAGAGTGAGAGAGT
Features (pLannotate 1.2.2; 22 found; start..end, strand, type, name):
    902..922     +  protein_bind   attB1: mutant version of attB; core recombination site for the Gateway® BP reaction BP Clonase™
    934..1650    +  CDS            EYFP: EYFP is a basic (constitutively fluorescent) green/yellow fluorescent protein published in 1996, derived from Aequorea victoria. It is reported to be a very rapidly-maturing weak dimer with high acid sensitivity.
   1669..2235    +  CDS            K-Ras (sequence partly withheld): human small GTPase proto-oncoprotein
   2240..2260    -  protein_bind   attB2: mutant version of attB; core recombination site for the Gateway® BP reaction BP Clonase™
   2263..2397    -  polyA_signal   SV40 poly(A) signal: SV40 polyadenylation signal
   2484..2504    +  CDS            lacZα (fragment): LacZα fragment of β-galactosidase; lacZ fragment
   3076..3795    +  CDS            Venus: yellow fluorescent protein (YFP) with fast and efficient maturation (Nagai et al., 2002) mammalian codon-optimized
   3819..4026    +  polyA_signal   bGH poly(A) signal: bovine growth hormone polyadenylation signal
   4063..4197    -  polyA_signal   SV40 poly(A) signal: SV40 polyadenylation signal
   4220..4303    -  CDS            large T antigen (fragment): large T antigen from SV40 (simian virus 40)
   4869..4909    -  misc_feature   MCS (fragment): pBluescript multiple cloning site
   4922..4940    -  promoter       T3 promoter: promoter for bacteriophage T3 RNA polymerase
   4983..5005    -  protein_bind   lac operator (fragment): The lac repressor binds to the lac operator to inhibit transcription in E. coli. This inhibition can be relieved by adding lactose or isopropyl-β-D-thiogalactopyranoside (IPTG). lac repressor encoded by lacI
   5009..5039    -  promoter       lac promoter: promoter for the E. coli lac operon
   5054..5075    -  protein_bind   CAP binding site: CAP binding activates transcription in the presence of cAMP. E. coli catabolite activator protein
   5088..5180    -  CDS            lacI (fragment): lac repressor; lacI; The lac repressor binds to the lac operator to inhibit transcription in E. coli. This inhibition can be relieved by adding lactose or isopropyl-β-D-thiogalactopyranoside (IPTG).
   5363..5951    -  rep_origin     ori: high-copy-number ColE1/pMB1/pBR322/pUC origin of replication
   6122..6982    -  CDS            AmpR: β-lactamase; bla; confers resistance to ampicillin, carbenicillin, and related antibiotics
   6983..7087    -  promoter       AmpR promoter: bla
   7113..7334    -  rep_origin     M13 ori (fragment) (sequence partly withheld): M13 bacteriophage origin of replication; arrow indicates direction of (+) strand synthesis
   7334..7621    +  CDS            tyr (fragment) (sequence partly withheld): TYRO_ORYLA - Also known as tyro. Experimental evidence at transcript level: Swiss-Prot protein existence level 2. This is a copper-containing oxidase that functions in the formation of pigments such as melanins and other polyphenolic compounds. From Oryzias latipes (Japanese rice fish) (Japanese killifish).
   8203..8223    +  protein_bind   attB4: mutant version of attB; core recombination site for the Gateway® BP reaction BP Clonase™
