[The description below was written by a language model from this plasmid's Addgene catalogue record and pLannotate feature annotations shown in this document.]
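Description:
JDW 771 (pTol2-kdrl:EYFP-hsKRAS4B-WT-ac/Y) is a zebrafish transgenesis plasmid built by Gateway cloning into a pDEST_Tol2 destination backbone. It is propagated in E. coli through a high-copy ColE1/pUC-type origin with ampicillin selection (AmpR under its own bla promoter). pBluescript-derived remnants, including lac regulatory elements, a T3 promoter and a partial M13 origin, are also annotated in the roughly 13.4 kb sequenced record. The catalogue states that the payload is flanked by Tol2 sites, which allow Tol2 transposase to integrate the cargo into the fish genome. The Tol2 arms are not annotated by name, although a fragment matching the medaka tyrosinase gene may reflect Tol2-associated sequence, since the element was first found in that locus.

The main cassette uses the kdrl promoter, a zebrafish endothelial regulatory region, to drive EYFP fused to the N terminus of wild-type human KRAS4B, followed by an SV40 polyadenylation signal. The promoter is not annotated, but the attB4 and attB1 sites mark the interval it would occupy in a multisite Gateway assembly. The EYFP–K-Ras open reading frame lies between attB1 and attB2. A second cassette serves as a transgenesis marker: the catalogue describes an alpha-crystallin-driven zsYellow lens reporter, whereas the annotation identifies this yellow fluorescent coding sequence as Venus, followed by a bGH poly(A) signal. This discrepancy cannot be resolved from the record.

The construct is suited to visualising and expressing wild-type KRAS in zebrafish vasculature. Given the associated study of endothelial KRAS gain of function in vascular malformations, it may have served as the wild-type comparator, though the record does not say so.
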