Addgene plasmid #156413: JDW 771 (pTol2-kdrl:EYFP-hsKRAS4B-WT-ac/Y)
Purpose: kdrl promoter driving EYFP fused to human KRAS4B with an alpha-crystallin zsYellow reporter flanked by Tol2 sites
Depositing lab: Joshua Wythe. Depositing organization: Baylor College of Medicine. Publication: Somatic Gain of KRAS Function in the Endothelium is Sufficient to Cause Vascular Malformations that Require MEK but not PI3K Signaling. Fish JE, Flores-Suarez CP, Boudreau E, Herman AM, Gutierrez MC, Gustafson D, DiStefano PV, Cui M, Chen Z, Berman De Ruiz K, Schexnayder TS, Ward CS, Radovanovic I, Wythe JD. Circ Res. 2020 Jun 17. doi: 10.1161/CIRCRESAHA.119.316500. PubMed 32552404.
Backbone
  Vector backbone: pDEST_Tol2
  Backbone size w/o insert (bp): 12211
  Vector type: Zebrafish Transgenesis
Growth in bacteria
  Bacterial resistance: Ampicillin, 100 μg/mL
  Growth temperature: 37°C
  Growth strain: Stbl3
  Copy number: High Copy
Gene/Insert
  Gene/Insert name: human wild type KRAS4B-WT
  Species: H. sapiens (human)
  Insert size (bp): 1308
  GenBank ID: NM_004985.5
  Entrez Gene: KRAS (a.k.a. 'C-K-RAS, C-K-RAS, CFC2, K-RAS2A, K-RAS2B, K-RAS4A, K-RAS4B, K-Ras, K-Ras 2, KI-RAS, KRAS1, KRAS2, NS, NS3, OES, RALD, RASK2, c-Ki-ras, c-Ki-ras2)
  Promoter: kdrl
  Tag / fusion protein: EYFP (N terminal on insert)
  Cloning method: Gateway Cloning
  Sequencing primers: 5′ V5 REV: 5'-CGTAGAATCGAGACCGAGG; V5 FWD: 5'-GGTAAGCCTATCCCTAACCC; 3′ KRAS REV2: ctgtattgtcggatctccctc; KRAS FWD2: 5'-gagggagatccgacaatacag;
Terms and licenses: Academic/Nonprofit Terms; Industry Terms: Not Available to Industry
How to cite: JDW 771 (pTol2-kdrl:EYFP-hsKRAS4B-WT-ac/Y) was a gift from Joshua Wythe (Addgene plasmid # 156413 ; http://n2t.net/addgene:156413 ; RRID:Addgene_156413)
